Addgene plasmid #79666: Farnesylated SE pcDNA3.1
Purpose: Expresses super ecliptic A227D in mammalian cell membranes
Depositing lab: Bradley Baker. Depositing organization: Korea Institute of Science and Technology. Publication: Pado, a fluorescent protein with proton channel activity can optically monitor membrane potential, intracellular pH, and map gap junctions. Kang BE, Baker BJ. Sci Rep. 2016 Apr 4;6:23865. doi: 10.1038/srep23865. PubMed 27040905.
Backbone
  Vector backbone: pcDNA3.1
  Backbone size w/o insert (bp): 5500
  Total vector size (bp): 6377
  Vector type: Mammalian Expression
  Selectable markers: Hygromycin
Growth in bacteria
  Bacterial resistance: Ampicillin, 100 μg/mL
  Growth temperature: 37°C
  Growth strain: DH5alpha
  Copy number: High Copy
Gene/Insert
  Gene/Insert name: superEcliptic pHluorin
  Insert size (bp): 714
Terms and licenses: Academic/Nonprofit Terms; Industry Terms: Not Available to Industry
How to cite: Farnesylated SE pcDNA3.1 was a gift from Bradley Baker (Addgene plasmid # 79666 ; http://n2t.net/addgene:79666 ; RRID:Addgene_79666)
