[The description below was written by a language model from this plasmid's Addgene catalogue record and pLannotate feature annotations shown in this document.]
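Description:
Farnesylated SE pcDNA3.1 is a mammalian expression plasmid of about 6.4 kb built on the pcDNA3.1 backbone with a hygromycin marker. It is propagated in E. coli as a high-copy plasmid through a ColE1/pUC-type origin and is selected with ampicillin through the β-lactamase gene and its own promoter. An f1 origin is also present, which allows single-stranded DNA production. For selection in mammalian cells, an SV40 enhancer/early promoter drives the hygromycin phosphotransferase gene, which is terminated by an SV40 polyadenylation signal. The short bleomycin-resistance, lacI, lac promoter/operator, bom and truncated HIV-1 LTR hits in the annotation are small fragments. They appear to be backbone remnants or sequence-similarity matches rather than functional parts.

The payload is a roughly 714 bp coding sequence for superecliptic pHluorin, a pH-sensitive GFP variant that fluoresces strongly under blue light at neutral pH and only weakly at acidic pH. The catalogue entry specifies the A227D variant. The coding sequence lies downstream of the human CMV immediate-early enhancer and promoter and is followed by the bovine growth hormone polyadenylation signal. A T7 promoter sits between the CMV promoter and the insert and could support in vitro transcription. Immediately after the fluorescent protein is a short fragment of human H-Ras. Its position and the construct name suggest that it supplies the C-terminal farnesylation motif that anchors the reporter to the inner face of cell membranes.

The stated purpose is expression of super ecliptic A227D in mammalian cell membranes. The associated work concerns optical monitoring of membrane potential and intracellular pH, but the record does not state this plasmid's specific role in it.
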