Features (pLannotate 1.2.2; 21 found; start..end, strand, type, name):
     28..80      -  misc_feature   bom (fragment): basis of mobility region from pBR322
    235..614     +  enhancer       CMV enhancer: human cytomegalovirus immediate early enhancer
    615..818     +  promoter       CMV promoter: human cytomegalovirus (CMV) immediate early promoter
    814..847     +  LTR            5' LTR (truncated) (fragment): truncated 5' long terminal repeat (LTR) from HIV-1
    863..881     +  promoter       T7 promoter: promoter for bacteriophage T7 RNA polymerase
    970..1684    +  CDS            superecliptic pHluorin (fragment): pH-sensitive mutant of green fluorescent protein (Ng et al., 2002) excited strongly by blue light at neutral pH but minimally fluorescent at acidic pH
   1699..1759    +  CDS            H-Ras (fragment): human small GTPase proto-oncoprotein
   1808..2032    +  polyA_signal   bGH poly(A) signal: bovine growth hormone polyadenylation signal
   2036..2057    +  promoter       SV40 promoter (fragment): SV40 enhancer and early promoter
   2078..2506    +  rep_origin     f1 ori (sequence partly withheld): f1 bacteriophage origin of replication; arrow indicates direction of (+) strand synthesis
   2520..2849    +  promoter       SV40 promoter: SV40 enhancer and early promoter
   2898..3923    +  CDS            HygR: aminoglycoside phosphotransferase from E. coli; aph(4)-Ia; confers resistance to hygromycin
   3933..4058    +  CDS            ble (fragment): BLE_KLEPN - Experimental evidence at protein level: Swiss-Prot protein existence level 1. Binding protein with a strong affinity to the bleomycin family of antibiotics. Binds to CL990; an antimitotic-antibiotic compound. From Klebsiella pneumoniae.
   4053..4174    +  polyA_signal   SV40 poly(A) signal: SV40 polyadenylation signal
   4247..4263    -  protein_bind   lac operator: The lac repressor binds to the lac operator to inhibit transcription in E. coli. This inhibition can be relieved by adding lactose or isopropyl-β-D-thiogalactopyranoside (IPTG). lac repressor encoded by lacI
   4271..4301    -  promoter       lac promoter: promoter for the E. coli lac operon
   4316..4337    -  protein_bind   CAP binding site: CAP binding activates transcription in the presence of cAMP. E. coli catabolite activator protein
   4350..4442    -  CDS            lacI (fragment): lac repressor; lacI; The lac repressor binds to the lac operator to inhibit transcription in E. coli. This inhibition can be relieved by adding lactose or isopropyl-β-D-thiogalactopyranoside (IPTG).
   4625..5210    -  rep_origin     ori: high-copy-number ColE1/pMB1/pBR322/pUC origin of replication
   5381..6241    -  CDS            AmpR: β-lactamase; bla; confers resistance to ampicillin, carbenicillin, and related antibiotics
   6242..6346    -  promoter       AmpR promoter: bla
>Addgene plasmid #79666 | Farnesylated SE pcDNA3.1 | addgene full sequence | sequence record 154213 | Addgene assembled full plasmid sequence
GACGGATCGGGAGATCTCCCGATCCCCTATGGTGCACTCTCAGTACAATCTGCTCTGATGCCGCATAGTT
AAGCCAGTATCTGCTCCCTGCTTGTGTGTTGGAGGTCGCTGAGTAGTGCGCGAGCAAAATTTAAGCTACA
ACAAGGCAAGGCTTGACCGACAATTGCATGAAGAATCTGCTTAGGGTTAGGCGTTTTGCGCTGCTTCGCG
ATGTACGGGCCAGATATACGCGTTGACATTGATTATTGACTAGTTATTAATAGTAATCAATTACGGGGTC
ATTAGTTCATAGCCCATATATGGAGTTCCGCGTTACATAACTTACGGTAAATGGCCCGCCTGGCTGACCG
CCCAACGACCCCCGCCCATTGACGTCAATAATGACGTATGTTCCCATAGTAACGCCAATAGGGACTTTCC
ATTGACGTCAATGGGTGGAGTATTTACGGTAAACTGCCCACTTGGCAGTACATCAAGTGTATCATATGCC
AAGTACGCCCCCTATTGACGTCAATGACGGTAAATGGCCCGCCTGGCATTATGCCCAGTACATGACCTTA
TGGGACTTTCCTACTTGGCAGTACATCTACGTATTAGTCATCGCTATTACCATGGTGATGCGGTTTTGGC
AGTACATCAATGGGCGTGGATAGCGGTTTGACTCACGGGGATTTCCAAGTCTCCACCCCATTGACGTCAA
TGGGAGTTTGTTTTGGCACCAAAATCAACGGGACTTTCCAAAATGTCGTAACAACTCCGCCCCATTGACG
CAAATGGGCGGTAGGCGTGTACGGTGGGAGGTCTATATAAGCAGAGCTCTCTGGCTAACTAGAGAACCCA
CTGCTTACTGGCTTATCGAAATTAATACGACTCACTATAGGGAGACCCAAGCTGGCTAGCGTTTAAACTT
AAGCTTGGTACCGAGCTCGGATCCACTAGTCCAGTGTGGTGGAATTCTGCAGATATCGCATGAGTAAAGG
AGAAGAACTTTTCACTGGAGTTGTCCCAATTCTTGTTGAATTAGATGGTGATGTTAATGGGCACAAATTT
TCTGTCAGTGGAGAGGGTGAAGGTGATGCAACATACGGAAAACTTACCCTTAAATTTATTTGCACTACTG
GAAAACTACCTGTTCCATGGCCAACACTTGTCACTACTTTAACTTATGGTGTTCAATGCTTTTCAAGATA
CCCAGATCATATGAAACGGCATGACTTTTTCAAGAGTGCCATGCCCGAAGGTTATGTACAGGAAAGAACT
ATATTTTTCAAAGATGACGGGAACTACAAGACACGTGCTGAAGTCAAGTTTGAAGGTGATACCCTTGTTA
ATAGAATCGAGTTAAAAGGTATTGATTTTAAAGAAGATGGAAACATTCTTGGACACAAATTGGAATACAA
CTATAACGATCACCAGGTGTACATCATGGCAGACAAACAAAAGAATGGAATCAAAGCTAACTTCAAAATT
AGACACAACATTGAAGATGGAGGCGTTCAACTAGCAGACCATTATCAACAAAATACTCCAATTGGCGATG
GGCCCGTCCTTTTACCAGACAACCATTACCTGTTTACAACTTCTACTCTTTCGAAAGATCCCAACGAAAA
GAGAGACCACATGGTCCTTCTTGAGTTTGTAACAGCTGATGGGATTACACATGGCATGGATGAACTATAC
AAATCCGGACTCAGATCTAAGCTGAACCCTCCTGATGAGAGTGGCCCCGGCTGCATGAGCTGCAAGTGTG
TGCTCTCCTAATAGCTCGAGTCTAGAGGGCCCGTTTAAACCCGCTGATCAGCCTCGACTGTGCCTTCTAG
TTGCCAGCCATCTGTTGTTTGCCCCTCCCCCGTGCCTTCCTTGACCCTGGAAGGTGCCACTCCCACTGTC
CTTTCCTAATAAAATGAGGAAATTGCATCGCATTGTCTGAGTAGGTGTCATTCTATTCTGGGGGGTGGGG
TGGGGCAGGACAGCAAGGGGGAGGATTGGGAAGACAATAGCAGGCATGCTGGGGATGCGGTGGGCTCTAT
GGCTTCTGAGGCGGAAAGAACCAGCTGGGGCTCTAGGGGGTATCCCC
[124 nt withheld, positions 2078-2201]
C
[91 nt withheld, positions 2203-2293]
A
[49 nt withheld, positions 2295-2343]
CCTTTGACGTTGGAGTCCACGTTCTTT
[37 nt withheld, positions 2371-2407]
ACCCTATCTCGGTCTATTCTTTTGATTTATAAGGGATTTTGCCGATTTCGGCCTATTGGTTAAAAAATGA
GCTGATTTAACAAAAATTTAACGCGAATTAATTCTGTGGAATGTGTGTCAGTTAGGGTGTGGAAAGTCCC
CAGGCTCCCCAGCAGGCAGAAGTATGCAAAGCATGCATCTCAATTAGTCAGCAACCAGGTGTGGAAAGTC
CCCAGGCTCCCCAGCAGGCAGAAGTATGCAAAGCATGCATCTCAATTAGTCAGCAACCATAGTCCCGCCC
CTAACTCCGCCCATCCCGCCCCTAACTCCGCCCAGTTCCGCCCATTCTCCGCCCCATGGCTGACTAATTT
TTTTTATTTATGCAGAGGCCGAGGCCGCCTCTGCCTCTGAGCTATTCCAGAAGTAGTGAGGAGGCTTTTT
TGGAGGCCTAGGCTTTTGCAAAAAGCTCCCGGGAGCTTGTATATCCATTTTCGGATCTGATCAGCACGTG
ATGAAAAAGCCTGAACTCACCGCGACGTCTGTCGAGAAGTTTCTGATCGAAAAGTTCGACAGCGTCTCCG
ACCTGATGCAGCTCTCGGAGGGCGAAGAATCTCGTGCTTTCAGCTTCGATGTAGGAGGGCGTGGATATGT
CCTGCGGGTAAATAGCTGCGCCGATGGTTTCTACAAAGATCGTTATGTTTATCGGCACTTTGCATCGGCC
GCGCTCCCGATTCCGGAAGTGCTTGACATTGGGGAATTCAGCGAGAGCCTGACCTATTGCATCTCCCGCC
GTGCACAGGGTGTCACGTTGCAAGACCTGCCTGAAACCGAACTGCCCGCTGTTCTGCAGCCGGTCGCGGA
GGCCATGGATGCGATCGCTGCGGCCGATCTTAGCCAGACGAGCGGGTTCGGCCCATTCGGACCGCAAGGA
ATCGGTCAATACACTACATGGCGTGATTTCATATGCGCGATTGCTGATCCCCATGTGTATCACTGGCAAA
CTGTGATGGACGACACCGTCAGTGCGTCCGTCGCGCAGGCTCTCGATGAGCTGATGCTTTGGGCCGAGGA
CTGCCCCGAAGTCCGGCACCTCGTGCACGCGGATTTCGGCTCCAACAATGTCCTGACGGACAATGGCCGC
ATAACAGCGGTCATTGACTGGAGCGAGGCGATGTTCGGGGATTCCCAATACGAGGTCGCCAACATCTTCT
TCTGGAGGCCGTGGTTGGCTTGTATGGAGCAGCAGACGCGCTACTTCGAGCGGAGGCATCCGGAGCTTGC
AGGATCGCCGCGGCTCCGGGCGTATATGCTCCGCATTGGTCTTGACCAACTCTATCAGAGCTTGGTTGAC
GGCAATTTCGATGATGCAGCTTGGGCGCAGGGTCGATGCGACGCAATCGTCCGATCCGGAGCCGGGACTG
TCGGGCGTACACAAATCGCCCGCAGAAGCGCGGCCGTCTGGACCGATGGCTGTGTAGAAGTACTCGCCGA
TAGTGGAAACCGACGCCCCAGCACTCGTCCGAGGGCAAAGGAATAGCACGTGCTACGAGATTTCGATTCC
ACCGCCGCCTTCTATGAAAGGTTGGGCTTCGGAATCGTTTTCCGGGACGCCGGCTGGATGATCCTCCAGC
GCGGGGATCTCATGCTGGAGTTCTTCGCCCACCCCAACTTGTTTATTGCAGCTTATAATGGTTACAAATA
AAGCAATAGCATCACAAATTTCACAAATAAAGCATTTTTTTCACTGCATTCTAGTTGTGGTTTGTCCAAA
CTCATCAATGTATCTTATCATGTCTGTATACCGTCGACCTCTAGCTAGAGCTTGGCGTAATCATGGTCAT
AGCTGTTTCCTGTGTGAAATTGTTATCCGCTCACAATTCCACACAACATACGAGCCGGAAGCATAAAGTG
TAAAGCCTGGGGTGCCTAATGAGTGAGCTAACTCACATTAATTGCGTTGCGCTCACTGCCCGCTTTCCAG
TCGGGAAACCTGTCGTGCCAGCTGCATTAATGAATCGGCCAACGCGCGGGGAGAGGCGGTTTGCGTATTG
GGCGCTCTTCCGCTTCCTCGCTCACTGACTCGCTGCGCTCGGTCGTTCGGCTGCGGCGAGCGGTATCAGC
TCACTCAAAGGCGGTAATACGGTTATCCACAGAATCAGGGGATAACGCAGGAAAGAACATGTGAGCAAAA
GGCCAGCAAAAGGCCAGGAACCGTAAAAAGGCCGCGTTGCTGGCGTTTTTCCATAGGCTCCGCCCCCCTG
ACGAGCATCACAAAAATCGACGCTCAAGTCAGAGGTGGCGAAACCCGACAGGACTATAAAGATACCAGGC
GTTTCCCCCTGGAAGCTCCCTCGTGCGCTCTCCTGTTCCGACCCTGCCGCTTACCGGATACCTGTCCGCC
TTTCTCCCTTCGGGAAGCGTGGCGCTTTCTCATAGCTCACGCTGTAGGTATCTCAGTTCGGTGTAGGTCG
TTCGCTCCAAGCTGGGCTGTGTGCACGAACCCCCCGTTCAGCCCGACCGCTGCGCCTTATCCGGTAACTA
TCGTCTTGAGTCCAACCCGGTAAGACACGACTTATCGCCACTGGCAGCAGCCACTGGTAACAGGATTAGC
AGAGCGAGGTATGTAGGCGGTGCTACAGAGTTCTTGAAGTGGTGGCCTAACTACGGCTACACTAGAAGAA
CAGTATTTGGTATCTGCGCTCTGCTGAAGCCAGTTACCTTCGGAAAAAGAGTTGGTAGCTCTTGATCCGG
CAAACAAACCACCGCTGGTAGCGGTTTTTTTGTTTGCAAGCAGCAGATTACGCGCAGAAAAAAAGGATCT
CAAGAAGATCCTTTGATCTTTTCTACGGGGTCTGACGCTCAGTGGAACGAAAACTCACGTTAAGGGATTT
TGGTCATGAGATTATCAAAAAGGATCTTCACCTAGATCCTTTTAAATTAAAAATGAAGTTTTAAATCAAT
CTAAAGTATATATGAGTAAACTTGGTCTGACAGTTACCAATGCTTAATCAGTGAGGCACCTATCTCAGCG
ATCTGTCTATTTCGTTCATCCATAGTTGCCTGACTCCCCGTCGTGTAGATAACTACGATACGGGAGGGCT
TACCATCTGGCCCCAGTGCTGCAATGATACCGCGAGACCCACGCTCACCGGCTCCAGATTTATCAGCAAT
AAACCAGCCAGCCGGAAGGGCCGAGCGCAGAAGTGGTCCTGCAACTTTATCCGCCTCCATCCAGTCTATT
AATTGTTGCCGGGAAGCTAGAGTAAGTAGTTCGCCAGTTAATAGTTTGCGCAACGTTGTTGCCATTGCTA
CAGGCATCGTGGTGTCACGCTCGTCGTTTGGTATGGCTTCATTCAGCTCCGGTTCCCAACGATCAAGGCG
AGTTACATGATCCCCCATGTTGTGCAAAAAAGCGGTTAGCTCCTTCGGTCCTCCGATCGTTGTCAGAAGT
AAGTTGGCCGCAGTGTTATCACTCATGGTTATGGCAGCACTGCATAATTCTCTTACTGTCATGCCATCCG
TAAGATGCTTTTCTGTGACTGGTGAGTACTCAACCAAGTCATTCTGAGAATAGTGTATGCGGCGACCGAG
TTGCTCTTGCCCGGCGTCAATACGGGATAATACCGCGCCACATAGCAGAACTTTAAAAGTGCTCATCATT
GGAAAACGTTCTTCGGGGCGAAAACTCTCAAGGATCTTACCGCTGTTGAGATCCAGTTCGATGTAACCCA
CTCGTGCACCCAACTGATCTTCAGCATCTTTTACTTTCACCAGCGTTTCTGGGTGAGCAAAAACAGGAAG
GCAAAATGCCGCAAAAAAGGGAATAAGGGCGACACGGAAATGTTGAATACTCATACTCTTCCTTTTTCAA
TATTATTGAAGCATTTATCAGGGTTATTGTCTCATGAGCGGATACATATTTGAATGTATTTAGAAAAATA
AACAAATAGGGGTTCCGCGCACATTTCCCCGAAAAGTGCCACCTGACGTC
