>Addgene plasmid #79666 | Farnesylated SE pcDNA3.1 | addgene partial sequence | sequence record 152910 | CMV-F 5'-CGCAAATGGGCGGTAGGCGTG-3'
GGCTTATCGAAATTAATACGACTCACTATAGGGAGACCCAAGCTGGCTAGCGTTTAAACTTAAGCTTGGT
ACCGAGCTCGGATCCACTAGTCCAGTGTGGTGGAATTCTGCAGATATCGCATGAGTAAAGGAGAAGAACT
TTTCACTGGAGTTGTCCCAATTCTTGTTGAATTAGATGGTGATGTTAATGGGCACAAATTTTCTGTCAGT
GGAGAGGGTGAAGGTGATGCAACATACGGAAAACTTACCCTTAAATTTATTTGCACTACTGGAAAACTAC
CTGTTCCATGGCCAACACTTGTCACTACTTTAACTTATGGTGTTCAATGCTTTTCAAGATACCCAGATCA
TATGAAACGGCATGACTTTTTCAAGAGTGCCATGCCCGAAGGTTATGTACAGGAAAGAACTATATTTTTC
AAAGATGACGGGAACTACAAGACACGTGCTGAAGTCAAGTTTGAAGGTGATACCCTTGTTAATAGAATCG
AGTTAAAAGGTATTGATTTTAAAGAAGATGGAAACATTCTTGGACACAAATTGGAATACAACTATAACGA
TCACCAGGTGTACATCATGGCAGACAAACAAAAGAATGGAATCAAAGCTAACTTCAAAATTAGACACAAC
ATTGAAGATGGAGGCGTTCAACTAGCAGACCATTATCAACAAAATACTCCAATTGGCGATGGGCCCGTCC
TTTTACCAGACAACCATTACCTGTTTACAACTTCTACTCTTTCGAAAGATCCCAACGAAAAGAGAGACCA
CATGGTCCTTCTTGAGTTTGTAACAGCTGATGGGATTACACATGGCATGGATGAACTATACAAATCCGGA
CTCAGATCTAAGCTGAACCCTCC
