>Addgene plasmid #79666 | Farnesylated SE pcDNA3.1 | addgene partial sequence | sequence record 152943 | BGH-rev 5'-TAGAAGGCACAGTCGAGG-3'
GGGCCCTCTAGACTCGAGCTATTAGGAGAGCACACACTTGCAGCTCATGCAGCCGGGGCCACTCTCATCA
GGAGGGTTCAGCTTAGATCTGAGTCCGGATTTGTATAGTTCATCCATGCCATGTGTAATCCCATCAGCTG
TTACAAACTCAAGAAGGACCATGTGGTCTCTCTTTTCGTTGGGATCTTTCGAAAGAGTAGAAGTTGTAAA
CAGGTAATGGTTGTCTGGTAAAAGGACGGGCCCATCGCCAATTGGAGTATTTTGTTGATAATGGTCTGCT
AGTTGAACGCCTCCATCTTCAATGTTGTGTCTAATTTTGAAGTTAGCTTTGATTCCATTCTTTTGTTTGT
CTGCCATGATGTACACCTGGTGATCGTTATAGTTGTATTCCAATTTGTGTCCAAGAATGTTTCCATCTTC
TTTAAAATCAATACCTTTTAACTCGATTCTATTAACAAGGGTATCACCTTCAAACTTGACTTCAGCACGT
GTCTTGTAGTTCCCGTCATCTTTGAAAAATATAGTTCTTTCCTGTACATAACCTTCGGGCATGGCACTCT
TGAAAAAGTCATGCCGTTTCATATGATCTGGGTATCTTGAAAAGCATTGAACACCATAAGTTAAAGTAGT
GACAAGTGTTGGCCATGGAACAGGTAGTTTTCCAGTAGTGCAAATAAATTTAAGGGTAAGTTTTCCGTAT
GTTGCATCACCTTCACCCTCTCCACTGACAGAAAATTTGTGCCCATTAACATCACCATCTAATTCAACAA
GAATTGGGACAACTCCAGTGAAAAGTTCTTCTCCTTTACTCATGCGATATCTGCAGAATTCCACCACACT
GGACTAGTGGATCCGAGCTCGGTACCAAGCTTAAGTTTAAACGCTAGCCAGCTTGGGTCTCCCTATAGTG
AGTCGTATTAATTTCGATAAGCCAGTAAGCAGTGGGTTCTCTAGTTAGCCAGAGAGCT
