>Addgene plasmid #79666 | Farnesylated SE pcDNA3.1 | addgene partial sequence | sequence record 154211 | SV40pro-F2 5'-CCCCATGGCTGACTAATTTTT-3'
AGGCCGAGGCCGCCTCTGCCTCTGAGCTATTCCAGAAGTAGTGAGGAGGCTTTTTTGGAGGCCTAGGCTT
TTGCAAAAAGCTCCCGGGAGCTTGTATATCCATTTTCGGATCTGATCAGCACGTGATGAAAAAGCCTGAA
CTCACCGCGACGTCTGTCGAGAAGTTTCTGATCGAAAAGTTCGACAGCGTCTCCGACCTGATGCAGCTCT
CGGAGGGCGAAGAATCTCGTGCTTTCAGCTTCGATGTAGGAGGGCGTGGATATGTCCTGCGGGTAAATAG
CTGCGCCGATGGTTTCTACAAAGATCGTTATGTTTATCGGCACTTTGCATCGGCCGCGCTCCCGATTCCG
GAAGTGCTTGACATTGGGGAATTCAGCGAGAGCCTGACCTATTGCATCTCCCGCCGTGCACAGGGTGTCA
CGTTGCAAGACCTGCCTGAAACCGAACTGCCCGCTGTTCTGCAGCCGGTCGCGGAGGCCATGGATGCGAT
CGCTGCGGCCGATCTTAGCCAGACGAGCGGGTTCGGCCCATTCGGACCGCAAGGAATCGGTCAATACACT
ACATGGCGTGATTTCATATGCGCGATTGCTGATCCCCATGTGTATCACTGGCAAACTGTGATGGACGACA
CCGTCAGTGCGTCCGTCGCGCAGGCTCTCGATGAGCTGATGCTTTGGGCCGAGGACTGCCCCGAAGTCCG
GCACCTCGTGCACGCGGATTTCGGCTCCAACAATGTCCTGACGGACAATGGCCGCATAACAGCGGTCATT
GACTGGAGCGAGGCGATGTTCGGGGATTCCCAATACGAGGTCGCCAACATCTTCTTCTGGAGGCCGTGGT
TGGCTTGTATGGAGCAGCAGACGCGCTACTTCGAGCGGAGGCATCCGGAGCTTGCAGGATCGCCGCGGCT
CCGGGCGTATATGCTCCGCATTGGTCTTGACCAACTCTATCAGAGCTTGGTTGACGGCAATTTCGATGAT
GCAGCTTGGGCGCAGGGTCGATGCGACGCAATCGTCCGA
