>Addgene plasmid #79666 | Farnesylated SE pcDNA3.1 | addgene partial sequence | sequence record 154212 | pBR322ori-F 5'-GGGAAACGCCTGGTATCTTT-3'
GCCACCTCTGACTTGAGCGTCGATTTTTGTGATGCTCGTCAGGGGGGCGGAGCCTATGGAAAAACGCCAG
CAACGCGGCCTTTTTACGGTTCCTGGCCTTTTGCTGGCCTTTTGCTCACATGTTCTTTCCTGCGTTATCC
CCTGATTCTGTGGATAACCGTATTACCGCCTTTGAGTGAGCTGATACCGCTCGCCGCAGCCGAACGACCG
AGCGCAGCGAGTCAGTGAGCGAGGAAGCGGAAGAGCGCCCAATACGCAAACCGCCTCTCCCCGCGCGTTG
GCCGATTCATTAATGCAGCTGGCACGACAGGTTTCCCGACTGGAAAGCGGGCAGTGAGCGCAACGCAATT
AATGTGAGTTAGCTCACTCATTAGGCACCCCAGGCTTTACACTTTATGCTTCCGGCTCGTATGTTGTGTG
GAATTGTGAGCGGATAACAATTTCACACAGGAAACAGCTATGACCATGATTACGCCAAGCTCTAGCTAGA
GGTCGACGGTATACAGACATGATAAGATACATTGATGAGTTTGGACAAACCACAACTAGAATGCAGTGAA
AAAAATGCTTTATTTGTGAAATTTGTGATGCTATTGCTTTATTTGTAACCATTATAAGCTGCAATAAACA
AGTTGGGGTGGGCGAAGAACTCCAGCATGAGATCCCCGCGCTGGAGGATCATCCAGCCGGCGTCCCGGAA
AACGATTCCGAAGCCCAACCTTTCATAGAAGGCGGCGGTGGAATCGAAATCTCGTAGCACGTGCTATTCC
TTTGCCCTCGGACGAGTGCTGGGGCGTCGGTTTCCACTATCGGCGAGTACTTCTACACAGCCATCGGTCC
AGACGGCCGCGCTTCTGCGGGCGATTTGTGTACGCCCGACAGTCCCGGCTCCGGATCGGACGATTGCGTC
GCATCGACCCTGCGCCCAAGCTGCATCATCGAAATTGCCGTCAACCAAGCTCTGATAGAGTTGGTCAAGA
CCAATGCGGAGCATATACGCCCGGAGCCGCGGCGATCCTGCAAGCTCCGGATGCCTCCGCTCGAAGTAGC
GCGTCTGCTGCTCCATACAAGCCAACCACGGCCTC
